>Addgene plasmid #158118 | pSpCas9_mouse_Adar2_ccA | addgene full sequence | sequence record 309415 | Addgene NGS Result
GAGGGCCTATTTCCCATGATTCCTTCATATTTGCATATACGATACAAGGCTGTTAGAGAGATAATTGGAA
TTAATTTGACTGTAAACACAAAGATATTAGTACAAAATACGTGACGTAGAAAGTAATAATTTCTTGGGTA
GTTTGCAGTTTTAAAATTATGTTTTAAAATGGACTATCATATGCTTACCGTAACTTGAAAGTATTTCGAT
TTCTTGGCTTTATATATCTTGTGGAAAGGACGAAACACCGACAGGGACGAAGTGTATCAAGTTTTAGAGC
TAGAAATAGCAAGTTAAAATAAGGCTAGTCCGTTATCAACTTGAAAAAGTGGCACCGAGTCGGTGCTTTT
TTGTTTTAGAGCTAGAAATAGCAAGTTAAAATAAGGCTAGTCCGTTTTTAGCGCGTGCGCCAATTCTGCA
GACAAATGGCTCTAGAGGTACCCGTTACATAACTTACGGTAAATGGCCCGCCTGGCTGACCGCCCAACGA
CCCCCGCCCATTGACGTCAATAGTAACGCCAATAGGGACTTTCCATTGACGTCAATGGGTGGAGTATTTA
CGGTAAACTGCCCACTTGGCAGTACATCAAGTGTATCATATGCCAAGTACGCCCCCTATTGACGTCAATG
ACGGTAAATGGCCCGCCTGGCATTGTGCCCAGTACATGACCTTATGGGACTTTCCTACTTGGCAGTACAT
CTACGTATTAGTCATCGCTATTACCATGGTCGAGGTGAGCCCCACGTTCTGCTTCACTCTCCCCATCTCC
CCCCCCTCCCCACCCCCAATTTTGTATTTATTTATTTTTTAATTATTTTGTGCAGCGATGGGGGCGGGGG
GGGGGGGGGGGCGCGCGCCRGGSGGGGSGGGGSGGGGSGGGGGGSGGGGSGGGGSGRGGCGGAGAGGTGC
GGCGGCAGCCAATCAGAGCGGCGCGCTCCGAAAGTTTCCTTTTATGGCGAGGCGGCGGCGGCGGCGGCCC
TATAAAAAGCGAAGCGCGCGGCGGGCGGGAGTCGCTGCGCGCTGCCTTCGCCCCGTGCCCCGCTCCGCCG
CCGCCTCGCGCCGCCCGCCCCGGCTCTGACTGACCGCGTTACTCCCACAGGTGAGCGGGCGGGACGGCCC
TTCTCCTCCGGGCTGTAATTAGCTGAGCAAGAGGTAAGGGTTTAAGGGATGGTTGGTTGGTGGGGTATTA
ATGTTTAATTACCTGGAGCACCTGCCTGAAATCACTTTTTTTCAGGTTGGACCGGTGCCACCATGGACTA
TAAGGACCACGACGGAGACTACAAGGATCATGATATTGATTACAAAGACGATGACGATAAGATGGCCCCA
AAGAAGAAGCGGAAGGTCGGTATCCACGGAGTCCCAGCAGCCGACAAGAAGTACAGCATCGGCCTGGACA
TCGGCACCAACTCTGTGGGCTGGGCCGTGATCACCGACGAGTACAAGGTGCCCAGCAAGAAATTCAAGGT
GCTGGGCAACACCGACCGGCACAGCATCAAGAAGAACCTGATCGGAGCCCTGCTGTTCGACAGCGGCGAA
ACAGCCGAGGCCACCCGGCTGAAGAGAACCGCCAGAAGAAGATACACCAGACGGAAGAACCGGATCTGCT
ATCTGCAAGAGATCTTCAGCAACGAGATGGCCAAGGTGGACGACAGCTTCTTCCACAGACTGGAAGAGTC
CTTCCTGGTGGAAGAGGATAAGAAGCACGAGCGGCACCCCATCTTCGGCAACATCGTGGACGAGGTGGCC
TACCACGAGAAGTACCCCACCATCTACCACCTGAGAAAGAAACTGGTGGACAGCACCGACAAGGCCGACC
TGCGGCTGATCTATCTGGCCCTGGCCCACATGATCAAGTTCCGGGGCCACTTCCTGATCGAGGGCGACCT
GAACCCCGACAACAGCGACGTGGACAAGCTGTTCATCCAGCTGGTGCAGACCTACAACCAGCTGTTCGAG
GAAAACCCCATCAACGCCAGCGGCGTGGACGCCAAGGCCATCCTGTCTGCCAGACTGAGCAAGAGCAGAC
GGCTGGAAAATCTGATCGCCCAGCTGCCCGGCGAGAAGAAGAATGGCCTGTTCGGAAACCTGATTGCCCT
GAGCCTGGGCCTGACCCCCAACTTCAAGAGCAACTTCGACCTGGCCGAGGATGCCAAACTGCAGCTGAGC
AAGGACACCTACGACGACGACCTGGACAACCTGCTGGCCCAGATCGGCGACCAGTACGCCGACCTGTTTC
TGGCCGCCAAGAACCTGTCCGACGCCATCCTGCTGAGCGACATCCTGAGAGTGAACACCGAGATCACCAA
GGCCCCCCTGAGCGCCTCTATGATCAAGAGATACGACGAGCACCACCAGGACCTGACCCTGCTGAAAGCT
CTCGTGCGGCAGCAGCTGCCTGAGAAGTACAAAGAGATTTTCTTCGACCAGAGCAAGAACGGCTACGCCG
GCTACATTGACGGCGGAGCCAGCCAGGAAGAGTTCTACAAGTTCATCAAGCCCATCCTGGAAAAGATGGA
CGGCACCGAGGAACTGCTCGTGAAGCTGAACAGAGAGGACCTGCTGCGGAAGCAGCGGACCTTCGACAAC
GGCAGCATCCCCCACCAGATCCACCTGGGAGAGCTGCACGCCATTCTGCGGCGGCAGGAAGATTTTTACC
CATTCCTGAAGGACAACCGGGAAAAGATCGAGAAGATCCTGACCTTCCGCATCCCCTACTACGTGGGCCC
TCTGGCCAGGGGAAACAGCAGATTCGCCTGGATGACCAGAAAGAGCGAGGAAACCATCACCCCCTGGAAC
TTCGAGGAAGTGGTGGACAAGGGCGCTTCCGCCCAGAGCTTCATCGAGCGGATGACCAACTTCGATAAGA
ACCTGCCCAACGAGAAGGTGCTGCCCAAGCACAGCCTGCTGTACGAGTACTTCACCGTGTATAACGAGCT
GACCAAAGTGAAATACGTGACCGAGGGAATGAGAAAGCCCGCCTTCCTGAGCGGCGAGCAGAAAAAGGCC
ATCGTGGACCTGCTGTTCAAGACCAACCGGAAAGTGACCGTGAAGCAGCTGAAAGAGGACTACTTCAAGA
AAATCGAGTGCTTCGACTCCGTGGAAATCTCCGGCGTGGAAGATCGGTTCAACGCCTCCCTGGGCACATA
CCACGATCTGCTGAAAATTATCAAGGACAAGGACTTCCTGGACAATGAGGAAAACGAGGACATTCTGGAA
GATATCGTGCTGACCCTGACACTGTTTGAGGACAGAGAGATGATCGAGGAACGGCTGAAAACCTATGCCC
ACCTGTTCGACGACAAAGTGATGAAGCAGCTGAAGCGGCGGAGATACACCGGCTGGGGCAGGCTGAGCCG
GAAGCTGATCAACGGCATCCGGGACAAGCAGTCCGGCAAGACAATCCTGGATTTCCTGAAGTCCGACGGC
TTCGCCAACAGAAACTTCATGCAGCTGATCCACGACGACAGCCTGACCTTTAAAGAGGACATCCAGAAAG
CCCAGGTGTCCGGCCAGGGCGATAGCCTGCACGAGCACATTGCCAATCTGGCCGGCAGCCCCGCCATTAA
GAAGGGCATCCTGCAGACAGTGAAGGTGGTGGACGAGCTCGTGAAAGTGATGGGCCGGCACAAGCCCGAG
AACATCGTGATCGAAATGGCCAGAGAGAACCAGACCACCCAGAAGGGACAGAAGAACAGCCGCGAGAGAA
TGAAGCGGATCGAAGAGGGCATCAAAGAGCTGGGCAGCCAGATCCTGAAAGAACACCCCGTGGAAAACAC
CCAGCTGCAGAACGAGAAGCTGTACCTGTACTACCTGCAGAATGGGCGGGATATGTACGTGGACCAGGAA
CTGGACATCAACCGGCTGTCCGACTACGATGTGGACCATATCGTGCCTCAGAGCTTTCTGAAGGACGACT
CCATCGACAACAAGGTGCTGACCAGAAGCGACAAGAACCGGGGCAAGAGCGACAACGTGCCCTCCGAAGA
GGTCGTGAAGAAGATGAAGAACTACTGGCGGCAGCTGCTGAACGCCAAGCTGATTACCCAGAGAAAGTTC
GACAATCTGACCAAGGCCGAGAGAGGCGGCCTGAGCGAACTGGATAAGGCCGGCTTCATCAAGAGACAGC
TGGTGGAAACCCGGCAGATCACAAAGCACGTGGCACAGATCCTGGACTCCCGGATGAACACTAAGTACGA
CGAGAATGACAAGCTGATCCGGGAAGTGAAAGTGATCACCCTGAAGTCCAAGCTGGTGTCCGATTTCCGG
AAGGATTTCCAGTTTTACAAAGTGCGCGAGATCAACAACTACCACCACGCCCACGACGCCTACCTGAACG
CCGTCGTGGGAACCGCCCTGATCAAAAAGTACCCTAAGCTGGAAAGCGAGTTCGTGTACGGCGACTACAA
GGTGTACGACGTGCGGAAGATGATCGCCAAGAGCGAGCAGGAAATCGGCAAGGCTACCGCCAAGTACTTC
TTCTACAGCAACATCATGAACTTTTTCAAGACCGAGATTACCCTGGCCAACGGCGAGATCCGGAAGCGGC
CTCTGATCGAGACAAACGGCGAAACCGGGGAGATCGTGTGGGATAAGGGCCGGGATTTTGCCACCGTGCG
GAAAGTGCTGAGCATGCCCCAAGTGAATATCGTGAAAAAGACCGAGGTGCAGACAGGCGGCTTCAGCAAA
GAGTCTATCCTGCCCAAGAGGAACAGCGATAAGCTGATCGCCAGAAAGAAGGACTGGGACCCTAAGAAGT
ACGGCGGCTTCGACAGCCCCACCGTGGCCTATTCTGTGCTGGTGGTGGCCAAAGTGGAAAAGGGCAAGTC
CAAGAAACTGAAGAGTGTGAAAGAGCTGCTGGGGATCACCATCATGGAAAGAAGCAGCTTCGAGAAGAAT
CCCATCGACTTTCTGGAAGCCAAGGGCTACAAAGAAGTGAAAAAGGACCTGATCATCAAGCTGCCTAAGT
ACTCCCTGTTCGAGCTGGAAAACGGCCGGAAGAGAATGCTGGCCTCTGCCGGCGAACTGCAGAAGGGAAA
CGAACTGGCCCTGCCCTCCAAATATGTGAACTTCCTGTACCTGGCCAGCCACTATGAGAAGCTGAAGGGC
TCCCCCGAGGATAATGAGCAGAAACAGCTGTTTGTGGAACAGCACAAGCACTACCTGGACGAGATCATCG
AGCAGATCAGCGAGTTCTCCAAGAGAGTGATCCTGGCCGACGCTAATCTGGACAAAGTGCTGTCCGCCTA
CAACAAGCACCGGGATAAGCCCATCAGAGAGCAGGCCGAGAATATCATCCACCTGTTTACCCTGACCAAT
CTGGGAGCCCCTGCCGCCTTCAAGTACTTTGACACCACCATCGACCGGAAGAGGTACACCAGCACCAAAG
AGGTGCTGGACGCCACCCTGATCCACCAGAGCATCACCGGCCTGTACGAGACACGGATCGACCTGTCTCA
GCTGGGAGGCGACAAAAGGCCGGCGGCCACGAAAAAGGCCGGCCAGGCAAAAAAGAAAAAGGAATTCGGC
AGTGGAGAGGGCAGAGGAAGTCTGCTAACATGCGGTGACGTCGAGGAGAATCCTGGCCCAATGACCGAGT
ACAAGCCCACGGTGCGCCTCGCCACCCGCGACGACGTCCCCAGGGCCGTACGCACCCTCGCCGCCGCGTT
CGCCGACTACCCCGCCACGCGCCACACCGTCGATCCGGACCGCCACATCGAGCGGGTCACCGAGCTGCAA
GAACTCTTCCTCACGCGCGTCGGGCTCGACATCGGCAAGGTGTGGGTCGCGGACGACGGCGCCGCGGTGG
CGGTCTGGACCACGCCGGAGAGCGTCGAAGCGGGGGCGGTGTTCGCCGAGATCGGCCCGCGCATGGCCGA
GTTGAGCGGTTCCCGGCTGGCCGCGCAGCAACAGATGGAAGGCCTCCTGGCGCCGCACCGGCCCAAGGAG
CCCGCGTGGTTCCTGGCCACCGTCGGCGTCTCGCCCGACCACCAGGGCAAGGGTCTGGGCAGCGCCGTCG
TGCTCCCCGGAGTGGAGGCGGCCGAGCGCGCCGGGGTGCCCGCCTTCCTGGAGACCTCCGCGCCCCACAA
CCTCCCCTTCTACGAGCGGCTCGGCTTCACCGTCACCGCCGACGTCGAGGTGCCCGAAGGACCGCGCACC
TGGTGCATGACCCGCAAGCCCGGTGCCTGAGAATTCTAACTAGAGCTCGCTGATCAGCCTCGACTGTGCC
TTCTAGTTGCCAGCCATCTGTTGTTTGCCCCTCCCCCGTGCCTTCCTTGACCCTGGAAGGTGCCACTCCC
ACTGTCCTTTCCTAATAAAATGAGGAAATTGCATCGCATTGTCTGAGTAGGTGTCATTCTATTCTGGGGG
GTGGGGTGGGGCAGGACAGCAAGGGGGAGGATTGGGAAGAGAATAGCAGGCATGCTGGGGAGCGGCCGCA
GGAACCCCTAGTGATGGAGTTGGCCACTCCCTCTCTGCGCGCTCGCTCGCTCACTGAGGCCGGGCGACCA
AAGGTCGCCCGACGCCCGGGCTTTGCCCGGGCGGCCTCAGTGAGCGAGCGAGCGCGCAGCTGCCTGCAGG
GGCGCCTGATGCGGTATTTTCTCCTTACGCATCTGTGCGGTATTTCACACCGCATA
[95 nt withheld, positions 6637-6731]
T
[46 nt withheld, positions 6733-6778]
C
[141 nt withheld, positions 6780-6920]
CCTTTGACGTTGGAGTCCACGTTCTTT
[37 nt withheld, positions 6948-6984]
ACTCTATCTCGGGCTATTCTTTTGATTTATAAGGGATTTTGCCGATTTCGGTCTATTGGTTAAAAAATGA
GCTGATTTAACAAAAATTTAACGCGAATTTTAACAAAATATTAACGTTTACAATTTTATGGTGCACTCTC
AGTACAATCTGCTCTGATGCCGCATAGTTAAGCCAGCCCCGACACCCGCCAACACCCGCTGACGCGCCCT
GACGGGCTTGTCTGCTCCCGGCATCCGCTTACAGACAAGCTGTGACCGTCTCCGGGAGCTGCATGTGTCA
GAGGTTTTCACCGTCATCACCGAAACGCGCGAGACGAAAGGGCCTCGTGATACGCCTATTTTTATAGGTT
AATGTCATGATAATAATGGTTTCTTAGACGTCAGGTGGCACTTTTCGGGGAAATGTGCGCGGAACCCCTA
TTTGTTTATTTTTCTAAATACATTCAAATATGTATCCGCTCATGAGACAATAACCCTGATAAATGCTTCA
ATAATATTGAAAAAGGAAGAGTATGAGTATTCAACATTTCCGTGTCGCCCTTATTCCCTTTTTTGCGGCA
TTTTGCCTTCCTGTTTTTGCTCACCCAGAAACGCTGGTGAAAGTAAAAGATGCTGAAGATCAGTTGGGTG
CACGAGTGGGTTACATCGAACTGGATCTCAACAGCGGTAAGATCCTTGAGAGTTTTCGCCCCGAAGAACG
TTTTCCAATGATGAGCACTTTTAAAGTTCTGCTATGTGGCGCGGTATTATCCCGTATTGACGCCGGGCAA
GAGCAACTCGGTCGCCGCATACACTATTCTCAGAATGACTTGGTTGAGTACTCACCAGTCACAGAAAAGC
ATCTTACGGATGGCATGACAGTAAGAGAATTATGCAGTGCTGCCATAACCATGAGTGATAACACTGCGGC
CAACTTACTTCTGACAACGATCGGAGGACCGAAGGAGCTAACCGCTTTTTTGCACAACATGGGGGATCAT
GTAACTCGCCTTGATCGTTGGGAACCGGAGCTGAATGAAGCCATACCAAACGACGAGCGTGACACCACGA
TGCCTGTAGCAATGGCAACAACGTTGCGCAAACTATTAACTGGCGAACTACTTACTCTAGCTTCCCGGCA
ACAATTAATAGACTGGATGGAGGCGGATAAAGTTGCAGGACCACTTCTGCGCTCGGCCCTTCCGGCTGGC
TGGTTTATTGCTGATAAATCTGGAGCCGGTGAGCGTGGAAGCCGCGGTATCATTGCAGCACTGGGGCCAG
ATGGTAAGCCCTCCCGTATCGTAGTTATCTACACGACGGGGAGTCAGGCAACTATGGATGAACGAAATAG
ACAGATCGCTGAGATAGGTGCCTCACTGATTAAGCATTGGTAACTGTCAGACCAAGTTTACTCATATATA
CTTTAGATTGATTTAAAACTTCATTTTTAATTTAAAAGGATCTAGGTGAAGATCCTTTTTGATAATCTCA
TGACCAAAATCCCTTAACGTGAGTTTTCGTTCCACTGAGCGTCAGACCCCGTAGAAAAGATCAAAGGATC
TTCTTGAGATCCTTTTTTTCTGCGCGTAATCTGCTGCTTGCAAACAAAAAAACCACCGCTACCAGCGGTG
GTTTGTTTGCCGGATCAAGAGCTACCAACTCTTTTTCCGAAGGTAACTGGCTTCAGCAGAGCGCAGATAC
CAAATACTGTTCTTCTAGTGTAGCCGTAGTTAGGCCACCACTTCAAGAACTCTGTAGCACCGCCTACATA
CCTCGCTCTGCTAATCCTGTTACCAGTGGCTGCTGCCAGTGGCGATAAGTCGTGTCTTACCGGGTTGGAC
TCAAGACGATAGTTACCGGATAAGGCGCAGCGGTCGGGCTGAACGGGGGGTTCGTGCACACAGCCCAGCT
TGGAGCGAACGACCTACACCGAACTGAGATACCTACAGCGTGAGCTATGAGAAAGCGCCACGCTTCCCGA
AGGGAGAAAGGCGGACAGGTATCCGGTAAGCGGCAGGGTCGGAACAGGAGAGCGCACGAGGGAGCTTCCA
GGGGGAAACGCCTGGTATCTTTATAGTCCTGTCGGGTTTCGCCACCTCTGACTTGAGCGTCGATTTTTGT
GATGCTCGTCAGGGGGGCGGAGCCTATGGAAAAACGCCAGCAACGCGGCCTTTTTACGGTTCCTGGCCTT
TTGCTGGCCTTTTGCTCACATGT
Features (pLannotate 1.2.2; 19 found; start..end, strand, type, name):
      1..241     +  promoter       U6 promoter: RNA polymerase III promoter for human U6 snRNA
    271..346     +  misc_RNA       gRNA scaffold: guide RNA scaffold for the Streptococcus pyogenes CRISPR/Cas9 system
    353..396     +  misc_RNA       gRNA scaffold (fragment): guide RNA scaffold for the Streptococcus pyogenes CRISPR/Cas9 system
    443..728     +  enhancer       CMV enhancer: human cytomegalovirus immediate early enhancer; contains an 18-bp deletion relative to the standard CMV enhancer
    730..1007    +  promoter       chicken β-actin promoter: No description available
   1008..1235    +  intron         hybrid intron: hybrid between chicken β-actin (CBA) and minute virus of mice (MMV) introns (Gray et al., 2011)
   1373..2974    +  CDS            Cas9(N): N-terminal portion of Streptococcus pyogenes Cas9 (Zetsche et al., 2015)
   2975..5473    +  CDS            Cas9(C): C-terminal portion of Streptococcus pyogenes Cas9 (Zetsche et al., 2015)
   5474..5521    +  CDS            nucleoplasmin NLS: bipartite nuclear localization signal from nucleoplasmin
   5591..6190    +  CDS            PuroR (fragment): puromycin N-acetyltransferase; pac from Streptomyces; confers resistance to puromycin
   6224..6335    +  polyA_signal   bGH poly(A) signal: bovine growth hormone polyadenylation signal
   6440..6580    +  repeat_region  AAV2 ITR: inverted terminal repeat of adeno-associated virus serotype 2 inverted
   6585..6636    -  misc_feature   bom (fragment): basis of mobility region from pBR322
   6655..7110    +  rep_origin     f1 ori (sequence partly withheld): f1 bacteriophage origin of replication; arrow indicates direction of (+) strand synthesis
   7111..7160    -  misc_feature   bom (fragment): basis of mobility region from pBR322
   7262..7297    -  CDS            rop (fragment): Rop protein, which maintains plasmids at low copy number; rop
   7392..7496    +  promoter       AmpR promoter: bla
   7497..8357    +  CDS            AmpR: β-lactamase; bla; confers resistance to ampicillin, carbenicillin, and related antibiotics
   8528..9116    +  rep_origin     ori: high-copy-number ColE1/pMB1/pBR322/pUC origin of replication
