[The description below was written by a language model from this plasmid's Addgene catalogue record and pLannotate feature annotations shown in this document.]
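Description:
pSpCas9_mouse_Adar2_ccA is an all-in-one CRISPR/Cas9 mammalian expression plasmid built on the pSpCas9(BB)-2A-Puro (PX459) backbone. It carries a single guide RNA directed against mouse Adar2 (Entrez gene Adarb1, also known as Red1), which encodes an RNA-editing adenosine deaminase. The plasmid is about 9.2 kb. It is propagated in E. coli through a high-copy ColE1/pUC-type origin with ampicillin selection from the bla gene, and it also contains an f1 phage origin. The small bom and rop fragments and the single AAV2 ITR annotated downstream of the expression cassette appear to be backbone remnants, since one ITR alone does not make a packageable AAV genome.

The payload consists of two expression units. In the first, a human U6 RNA polymerase III promoter drives the guide. The roughly 20-nt Adar2-targeting spacer sits in the unannotated gap between the promoter and the Streptococcus pyogenes gRNA scaffold. In the second, a hybrid promoter made of the CMV enhancer, the chicken β-actin promoter and a hybrid intron drives S. pyogenes Cas9. The annotation tool splits Cas9 into N- and C-terminal segments, but these are contiguous and form one full-length coding sequence, followed by a nucleoplasmin nuclear localization signal. As the backbone name indicates, Cas9 is linked through a 2A peptide to puromycin N-acetyltransferase, and the transcript ends at a bGH polyadenylation signal. A single transcript therefore yields both the nuclease and the resistance marker, so transfected cells can be enriched with puromycin.

The stated purpose is deletion of mouse ADAR2. The associated study examined RNA editing and the role of ADAR2 in mesothelioma chemoresistance and the tumour microenvironment.
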