Addgene plasmid #158118: pSpCas9_mouse_Adar2_ccA
Purpose: deletion mADAR2
Depositing lab: Emanuela Felley-Bosco. Depositing organization: Zurich University Hospital. Publication: Heterogeneous RNA editing and influence of ADAR2 on mesothelioma chemoresistance and the tumor microenvironment. Hariharan A, Qi W, Rehrauer H, Wu L, Ronner M, Wipplinger M, Kresoja-Rakic J, Sun S, Oton-Gonzalez L, Sculco M, Serre-Beinier V, Meiller C, Blanquart C, Fonteneau JF, Vrugt B, Ruschoff JH, Opitz I, Jean D, de Perrot M, Felley-Bosco E. Mol Oncol. 2022 Dec;16(22):3949-3974. doi: 10.1002/1878-0261.13322. Epub 2022 Oct 31. PubMed 36221913.
Backbone
  Vector backbone: pSpCas9(BB)-2A-Puro PX459
  Backbone manufacturer: Addgene
  Backbone size w/o insert (bp): 9175
  Vector type: Mammalian Expression
  Selectable markers: Puromycin
Growth in bacteria
  Bacterial resistance: Ampicillin, 100 μg/mL
  Growth temperature: 37°C
  Growth strain: DH5alpha
  Copy number: Unknown
Gene/Insert
  Gene/Insert name: Adar2
  gRNA/shRNA sequence: CACC G ACAGGGACGAAGTGTATCAA
  Species: M. musculus (mouse)
  GenBank ID: 110532
  Entrez Gene: Adarb1 (a.k.a. 1700057H01Rik, Adar2, D10Bwg0447e, Red1)
Terms and licenses: Academic/Nonprofit Terms; Industry Terms: Not Available to Industry
Depositor comments: Please visit https://doi.org/10.1101/2022.07.12.499727 for bioRxiv preprint.
How to cite: pSpCas9_mouse_Adar2_ccA was a gift from Emanuela Felley-Bosco (Addgene plasmid # 158118 ; http://n2t.net/addgene:158118 ; RRID:Addgene_158118)
